Addgene plasmid #228632: Human Coxsackievirus A16 strain G10 2A protease
Purpose: Bacterial expression of the Coxsackievirus A16 (G-10) 2A protease this construct can be used for biochemical assay and to obtain crystals in the space group C1 2 1(PDB 8POA)
Depositing lab: ASAP Discovery & Frank von Delft. Depositing organization: University of Oxford.
Backbone
  Vector backbone: pNIC-6HIS-SUMO-GG
  Backbone manufacturer: Centre for Medicines Discovery
  Vector type: Bacterial Expression
Growth in bacteria
  Bacterial resistance: Kanamycin, 50 μg/mL
  Growth temperature: 37°C
  Growth strain: DH5alpha
  Copy number: High Copy
Gene/Insert
  Gene/Insert name: Enterovirus Coxsackievirus A16 2A protease
  Species: Coxsackievirus 16
  Insert size (bp): 753
  GenBank ID: NP_042242.1
  Entrez Gene: HEVAgp1 (a.k.a. HEVAgp1)
  Tag / fusion protein: His-SUMO (N terminal on backbone)
  Cloning method: Golden Gate
Terms and licenses: Academic/Nonprofit Terms; Industry Terms: Not Available to Industry
How to cite: Human Coxsackievirus A16 strain G10 2A protease was a gift from ASAP Discovery & Frank von Delft (Addgene plasmid # 228632 ; http://n2t.net/addgene:228632 ; RRID:Addgene_228632)
