[The description below was written by a language model from this plasmid's Addgene catalogue record and pLannotate feature annotations shown in this document.]
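Description:
Human Coxsackievirus A16 strain G10 2A protease is a bacterial expression plasmid built on the pNIC-6HIS-SUMO-GG backbone, a pET-style vector into which the insert was placed by Golden Gate cloning. It is selected with kanamycin through an aph(3')-Ia resistance gene and replicates from a ColE1/pMB1-type origin. The catalogue lists it as high copy, although the annotated bom and rop elements are typical of pBR322-derived pET backbones. An f1 origin is also present, along with remnants of the tetracycline resistance gene that are backbone leftovers rather than functional markers.

Expression is driven by a T7 promoter followed by a lac operator and the T7 gene 10 ribosome binding site. A lacI gene on the plasmid supplies repressor, so transcription is held off until IPTG is added in a host that provides T7 RNA polymerase, and a T7 terminator closes the unit. The open reading frame encodes an N-terminal His-SUMO tag, with the SUMO portion annotated as a fragment matching human SUMO1. This is fused directly to a segment of the Coxsackievirus A16 G-10 polyprotein corresponding to the 2A protease. The annotated viral fragment spans about 430 nt, while the catalogue gives an insert size of 753 bp, a figure that probably includes tag sequence. The polymerase text attached to that feature is generic polyprotein annotation. Short His-tag and T7 gene 10B-like matches lie downstream of the insert; the record does not show whether they are translated. According to the record, the construct is used to produce the protease for biochemical assays and for crystallisation in space group C 1 2 1.
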