Features (pLannotate 1.2.2; 20 found; start..end, strand, type, name):
     20..38      +  promoter       T7 promoter: promoter for bacteriophage T7 RNA polymerase
     39..63      +  protein_bind   lac operator: The lac repressor binds to the lac operator to inhibit transcription in E. coli. This inhibition can be relieved by adding lactose or isopropyl-β-D-thiogalactopyranoside (IPTG). lac repressor encoded by lacI
     78..100     +  RBS            RBS: efficient ribosome binding site from bacteriophage T7 gene 10 (Olins and Rangwala, 1989)
    138..422     +  CDS            SUMO1 (fragment): SUMO1_HUMAN - Also known as SMT3C, SMT3H3, UBL1. Experimental evidence at protein level: Swiss-Prot protein existence level 1. Ubiquitin-like protein that can be covalently attached to proteins as a monomer or a lysine-linked polymer. Covalent attachment via an isopeptide bond to its substrates requires prior activation by the E1 complex SAE1-SAE2 and linkage to the E2 enzyme UBE2I, and can be promoted by E3 ligases such as PIAS1-4, RANBP2 or CBX4. This post- translational modification on lysine residues of proteins plays a crucial role in a number of cellular processes such as nuclear transpo
    423..854     +  CDS            POLG_CX16G (fragment) (sequence partly withheld): Experimental evidence at protein level: Swiss-Prot protein existence level 1. [RNA-directed RNA polymerase]: Replicates the viral genomic RNA on the surface of intracellular membranes. May form linear arrays of subunits that propagate along a strong head-to-tail interaction called interface-I. Covalently attaches UMP to a tyrosine of VPg, which is used to prime RNA synthesis. The positive stranded RNA genome is first replicated at virus induced membranous vesicles, creating a dsRNA genomic replication form. This dsRNA is then used as template to synthesize positive stranded RNA genomes. ss(+)R
    899..916     +  CDS            9xHis (fragment): 9xHis affinity tag
    926..975     +  CDS            SET1 (fragment): solubility-enhancement tag derived from T7 phage gene 10B
    983..1030    +  terminator     T7 terminator: transcription terminator for bacteriophage T7 RNA polymerase
   1067..1495    +  rep_origin     f1 ori (sequence partly withheld): f1 bacteriophage origin of replication; arrow indicates direction of (+) strand synthesis
   1548..1605    +  promoter       AmpR promoter (fragment): bla
   1614..2429    -  CDS            KanR: aminoglycoside phosphotransferase; aph(3')-Ia; confers resistance to kanamycin in bacteria or G418 (Geneticin®) in eukaryotes
   2551..3139    +  rep_origin     ori: high-copy-number ColE1/pMB1/pBR322/pUC origin of replication
   3325..3464    -  misc_feature   bom: basis of mobility region from pBR322
   3566..3757    -  CDS            rop: Rop protein, which maintains plasmids at low copy number; rop
   3774..4154    +  CDS            YPB1_ECOLX: Protein predicted: Swiss-Prot protein existence level 4. From Escherichia coli.
   4226..4517    -  CDS            TcR (fragment): tetracycline efflux protein; tet; confers resistance to tetracycline
   4532..4553    -  protein_bind   CAP binding site: CAP binding activates transcription in the presence of cAMP. E. coli catabolite activator protein
   4566..5648    -  CDS            lacI: lac repressor; lacI; The lac repressor binds to the lac operator to inhibit transcription in E. coli. This inhibition can be relieved by adding lactose or isopropyl-β-D-thiogalactopyranoside (IPTG).
   5649..5726    -  promoter       lacI promoter: lacI
   5734..6013    -  CDS            TcR (fragment): tetracycline efflux protein; tet; confers resistance to tetracycline
>Addgene plasmid #228632 | Human Coxsackievirus A16 strain G10 2A protease | addgene full sequence | sequence record 461401 | Addgene NGS Result
GATCTCGATCCCGCGAAATTAATACGACTCACTATAGGGGAATTGTGAGCGGATAACAATTCCCCTCTAG
AAATAATTTTGTTTAACTTTAAGAAGGAGATATACATATGCACCACCATCATCACCATGGCTCAGGAGAT
CAGGAAGCGAAACCTTCGACCGAGGACCTGGGCGACAAGAAAGAAGGGGAGTATATTAAGTTAAAGGTGA
TCGGCCAGGACTCAAGCGAGATCCACTTCAAAGTCAAAATGACCACGCACCTCAAGAAGTTGAAGGAGAG
TTACTGTCAACGGCAAGGGGTTCCTATGAACTCGCTTCGCTTCCTGTTCGAGGGCCAGCGAATTGCGGAC
AACCACACACCTAAGGAACTTGGTATGGAAGAGGAAGACGTCATTGAGGTGTACCAGGAGCAGACAGGCG
GC
[423 nt withheld, positions 423-845]
ATGGAACAGTAATGACTCGAGCACCCGTCGACAAGCTTGCGGCCGCACTCGAGCACCACCACCACCACCA
CTGAGATCCGGCTGCTAACAAAGCCCGAAAGGAAGCTGAGTTGGCTGCTGCCACCGCTGAGCAATAACTA
GCATAACCCCTTGGGGCCTCTAAACGGGTCTTGAGGGGTTTTTTGCTGAAAGGAGGAACTATATCCGGAT
TGGCGAATGGG
[124 nt withheld, positions 1067-1190]
C
[91 nt withheld, positions 1192-1282]
A
[49 nt withheld, positions 1284-1332]
CCTTTGACGTTGGAGTCCACGTTCTTT
[37 nt withheld, positions 1360-1396]
ACCCTATCTCGGTCTATTCTTTTGATTTATAAGGGATTTTGCCGATTTCGGCCTATTGGTTAAAAAATGA
GCTGATTTAACAAAAATTTAACGCGAATTTTAACAAAATATTAACGCTTACAATTTAGGTGGCACTTTTC
GGGGAAATGTGCGCGGAACCCCTATTTGTTTATTTTTCTAAATACATTCAAATATGTATCCGCTCATGAA
TTAATTCTTAGAAAAACTCATCGAGCATCAAATGAAACTGCAATTTATTCATATCAGGATTATCAATACC
ATATTTTTGAAAAAGCCGTTTCTGTAATGAAGGAGAAAACTCACCGAGGCAGTTCCATAGGATGGCAAGA
TCCTGGTATCGGTCTGCGATTCCGACTCGTCCAACATCAATACAACCTATTAATTTCCCCTCGTCAAAAA
TAAGGTTATCAAGTGAGAAATCACCATGAGTGACGACTGAATCCGGTGAGAATGGCAAAAGTTTATGCAT
TTCTTTCCAGACTTGTTCAACAGGCCAGCCATTACGCTCGTCATCAAAATCACTCGCATCAACCAAACCG
TTATTCATTCGTGATTGCGCCTGAGCGAGACGAAATACGCGATCGCTGTTAAAAGGACAATTACAAACAG
GAATCGAATGCAACCGGCGCAGGAACACTGCCAGCGCATCAACAATATTTTCACCTGAATCAGGATATTC
TTCTAATACCTGGAATGCTGTTTTCCCGGGGATCGCAGTGGTGAGTAACCATGCATCATCAGGAGTACGG
ATAAAATGCTTGATGGTCGGAAGAGGCATAAATTCCGTCAGCCAGTTTAGTCTGACCATCTCATCTGTAA
CATCATTGGCAACGCTACCTTTGCCATGTTTCAGAAACAACTCTGGCGCATCGGGCTTCCCATACAATCG
ATAGATTGTCGCACCTGATTGCCCGACATTATCGCGAGCCCATTTATACCCATATAAATCAGCATCCATG
TTGGAATTTAATCGCGGCCTAGAGCAAGACGTTTCCCGTTGAATATGGCTCATAACACCCCTTGTATTAC
TGTTTATGTAAGCAGACAGTTTTATTGTTCATGACCAAAATCCCTTAACGTGAGTTTTCGTTCCACTGAG
CGTCAGACCCCGTAGAAAAGATCAAAGGATCTTCTTGAGATCCTTTTTTTCTGCGCGTAATCTGCTGCTT
GCAAACAAAAAAACCACCGCTACCAGCGGTGGTTTGTTTGCCGGATCAAGAGCTACCAACTCTTTTTCCG
AAGGTAACTGGCTTCAGCAGAGCGCAGATACCAAATACTGTCCTTCTAGTGTAGCCGTAGTTAGGCCACC
ACTTCAAGAACTCTGTAGCACCGCCTACATACCTCGCTCTGCTAATCCTGTTACCAGTGGCTGCTGCCAG
TGGCGATAAGTCGTGTCTTACCGGGTTGGACTCAAGACGATAGTTACCGGATAAGGCGCAGCGGTCGGGC
TGAACGGGGGGTTCGTGCACACAGCCCAGCTTGGAGCGAACGACCTACACCGAACTGAGATACCTACAGC
GTGAGCTATGAGAAAGCGCCACGCTTCCCGAAGGGAGAAAGGCGGACAGGTATCCGGTAAGCGGCAGGGT
CGGAACAGGAGAGCGCACGAGGGAGCTTCCAGGGGGAAACGCCTGGTATCTTTATAGTCCTGTCGGGTTT
CGCCACCTCTGACTTGAGCGTCGATTTTTGTGATGCTCGTCAGGGGGGCGGAGCCTATGGAAAAACGCCA
GCAACGCGGCCTTTTTACGGTTCCTGGCCTTTTGCTGGCCTTTTGCTCACATGTTCTTTCCTGCGTTATC
CCCTGATTCTGTGGATAACCGTATTACCGCCTTTGAGTGAGCTGATACCGCTCGCCGCAGCCGAACGACC
GAGCGCAGCGAGTCAGTGAGCGAGGAAGCGGAAGAGCGCCTGATGCGGTATTTTCTCCTTACGCATCTGT
GCGGTATTTCACACCGCAATGGTGCACTCTCAGTACAATCTGCTCTGATGCCGCATAGTTAAGCCAGTAT
ACACTCCGCTATCGCTACGTGACTGGGTCATGGCTGCGCCCCGACACCCGCCAACACCCGCTGACGCGCC
CTGACGGGCTTGTCTGCTCCCGGCATCCGCTTACAGACAAGCTGTGACCGTCTCCGGGAGCTGCATGTGT
CAGAGGTTTTCACCGTCATCACCGAAACGCGCGAGGCAGCTGCGGTAAAGCTCATCAGCGTGGTCGTGAA
GCGATTCACAGATGTCTGCCTGTTCATCCGCGTCCAGCTCGTTGAGTTTCTCCAGAAGCGTTAATGTCTG
GCTTCTGATAAAGCGGGCCATGTTAAGGGCGGTTTTTTCCTGTTTGGTCACTGATGCCTCCGTGTAAGGG
GGATTTCTGTTCATGGGGGTAATGATACCGATGAAACGAGAGAGGATGCTCACGATACGGGTTACTGATG
ATGAACATGCCCGGTTACTGGAACGTTGTGAGGGTAAACAACTGGCGGTATGGATGCGGCGGGACCAGAG
AAAAATCACTCAGGGTCAATGCCAGCGCTTCGTTAATACAGATGTAGGTGTTCCACAGGGTAGCCAGCAG
CATCCTGCGATGCAGATCCGGAACATAATGGTGCAGGGCGCTGACTTCCGCGTTTCCAGACTTTACGAAA
CACGGAAACCGAAGACCATTCATGTTGTTGCTCAGGTCGCAGACGTTTTGCAGCAGCAGTCGCTTCACGT
TCGCTCGCGTATCGGTGATTCATTCTGCTAACCAGTAAGGCAACCCCGCCAGCCTAGCCGGGTCCTCAAC
GACAGGAGCACGATCATGCGCACCCGTGGGGCCGCCATGCCGGCGATAATGGCCTGCTTCTCGCCGAAAC
GTTTGGTGGCGGGACCAGTGACGAAGGCTTGAGCGAGGGCGTGCAAGATTCCGAATACCGCAAGCGACAG
GCCGATCATCGTCGCGCTCCAGCGAAAGTGGTCCTCGCCGAAAATGACCCAGAGCGCTGCCGGCACCTGT
CCTACGAGTTGCATGATAAAGAAGACAGTCATAAGTGCGGCGACGATAGTCATGCCCCGCGCCCACCGGA
AGGAGCTGACTGGGTTGAAGGCTCTCAAGGGCATCGGTCGAGATCCCGGTGCCTAATGAGTGAGCTAACT
TACATTAATTGCGTTGCGCTCACTGCCCGCTTTCCAGTCGGGAAACCTGTCGTGCCAGCTGCATTAATGA
ATCGGCCAACGCGCGGGGAGAGGCGGTTTGCGTATTGGGCGCCAGGGTGGTTTTTCTTTTCACCAGTGAG
ACGGGCAACAGCTGATTGCCCTTCACCGCCTGGCCCTGAGAGAGTTGCAGCAAGCGGTCCACGCTGGTTT
GCCCCAGCAGGCGAAAATCCTGTTTGATGGTGGTTAACGGCGGGATATAACATGAGCTGTCTTCGGTATC
GTCGTATCCCACTACCGAGATATCCGCACCAACGCGCAGCCCGGACTCGGTAATGGCGCGCATTGCGCCC
AGCGCCATCTGATCGTTGGCAACCAGCATCGCAGTGGGAACGATGCCCTCATTCAGCATTTGCATGGTTT
GTTGAAAACCGGACATGGCACTCCAGTCGCCTTCCCGTTCCGCTATCGGCTGAATTTGATTGCGAGTGAG
ATATTTATGCCAGCCAGCCAGACGCAGACGCGCCGAGACAGAACTTAATGGGCCCGCTAACAGCGCGATT
TGCTGGTGACCCAATGCGACCAGATGCTCCACGCCCAGTCGCGTACCGTCTTCATGGGAGAAAATAATAC
TGTTGATGGGTGTCTGGTCAGAGACATCAAGAAATAACGCCGGAACATTAGTGCAGGCAGCTTCCACAGC
AATGGCATCCTGGTCATCCAGCGGATAGTTAATGATCAGCCCACTGACGCGTTGCGCGAGAAGATTGTGC
ACCGCCGCTTTACAGGCTTCGACGCCGCTTCGTTCTACCATCGACACCACCACGCTGGCACCCAGTTGAT
CGGCGCGAGATTTAATCGCCGCGACAATTTGCGACGGCGCGTGCAGGGCCAGACTGGAGGTGGCAACGCC
AATCAGCAACGACTGTTTGCCCGCCAGTTGTTGTGCCACGCGGTTGGGAATGTAATTCAGCTCCGCCATC
GCCGCTTCCACTTTTTCCCGCGTTTTCGCAGAAACGTGGCTGGCCTGGTTCACCACGCGGGAAACGGTCT
GATAAGAGACACCGGCATACTCTGCGACATCGTATAACGTTACTGGTTTCACATTCACCACCCTGAATTG
ACTCTCTTCCGGGCGCTATCATGCCATACCGCGAAAGGTTTTGCGCCATTCGATGGTGTCCGGGATCTCG
ACGCTCTCCCTTATGCGACTCCTGCATTAGGAAGCAGCCCAGTAGTAGGTTGAGGCCGTTGAGCACCGCC
GCCGCAAGGAATGGTGCATGCAAGGAGATGGCGCCCAACAGTCCCCCGGCCACGGGGCCTGCCACCATAC
CCACGCCGAAACAAGCGCTCATGAGCCCGAAGTGGCGAGCCCGATCTTCCCCATCGGTGATGTCGGCGAT
ATAGGCGCCAGCAACCGCACCTGTGGCGCCGGTGATGCCGGCCACGATGCGTCCGGCGTAGAGGATCGA
