>Addgene plasmid #228632 | Human Coxsackievirus A16 strain G10 2A protease | depositor partial sequence | sequence record 449293 | Coding region for expression
ATGCACCACCATCATCACCATGGCTCAGGAGATCAGGAAGCGAAACCTTCGACCGAGGACCTGGGCGACA
AGAAAGAAGGGGAGTATATTAAGTTAAAGGTGATCGGCCAGGACTCAAGCGAGATCCACTTCAAAGTCAA
AATGACCACGCACCTCAAGAAGTTGAAGGAGAGTTACTGTCAACGGCAAGGGGTTCCTATGAACTCGCTT
CGCTTCCTGTTCGAGGGCCAGCGAATTGCGGACAACCACACACCTAAGGAACTTGGTATGGAAGAGGAAG
ACGTCATTGAGGTGTACCAGGAGCAGACAGGCGGC
[423 nt withheld, positions 316-738]
ATGGAACAGTAATGA
